Addgene plasmid #159879: pCFJ2370 - intron GG3 - 250bp
Purpose: Golden Gate compatible intron with PATCs for reduced germline silencing
Depositing lab: Christian Froekjaer-Jensen. Depositing organization: King Abdullah University of Science and Technology (KAUST). Publication: Engineering rules that minimize germline silencing of transgenes in simple extrachromosomal arrays in C. elegans. Aljohani MD, El Mouridi S, Priyadarshini M, Vargas-Velazquez AM, Frokjaer-Jensen C. Nat Commun. 2020 Dec 9;11(1):6300. doi: 10.1038/s41467-020-19898-0. PubMed 33298957.
Backbone
  Vector backbone: pDONR221
  Vector type: Worm Expression
Growth in bacteria
  Bacterial resistance: Kanamycin, 50 μg/mL
  Growth temperature: 37°C
  Growth strain: DH5alpha
  Copy number: High Copy
Gene/Insert
  Gene/Insert name: intron GG3 - 250bp
  Species: C. elegans (nematode)
  Mutation: Not applicable
  Cloning method: Gateway Cloning
Terms and licenses: Academic/Nonprofit Terms; Industry Terms: Not Available to Industry
Depositor comments: See www.wormbuilder.org for more information.
How to cite: pCFJ2370 - intron GG3 - 250bp was a gift from Christian Froekjaer-Jensen (Addgene plasmid # 159879 ; http://n2t.net/addgene:159879 ; RRID:Addgene_159879)
