[The description below was written by a language model from this plasmid's Addgene catalogue record and pLannotate feature annotations shown in this document.]
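Description:
pCFJ2370 - intron GG3 - 250bp is a small (about 2.8 kb) Gateway entry-type clone built on the pDONR221 backbone and catalogued as a worm expression reagent for C. elegans. It is a parts-donor plasmid rather than a complete expression vector. It is maintained in E. coli at high copy through a ColE1/pUC-type origin and selected with kanamycin via the KanR aminoglycoside phosphotransferase gene. The rest of the annotated backbone is typical of pDONR-derived entry clones. The rrnB T1 and T2 terminators sit upstream of the cloning region to insulate it from read-through transcription, a T7 promoter flanks the far side, and short lacI and lacZα fragments appear to be vector remnants with no functional role.

The payload lies between the attL1 and attL2 recombination sites, an interval of under 300 bp that matches the stated 250 bp insert, although the feature table does not annotate the intron itself. According to the record, the insert is a C. elegans intron containing PATCs (periodic An/Tn clusters), a non-coding sequence pattern associated with resistance to germline silencing. It is formatted to be Golden Gate compatible, so it can be released and assembled into a transgene coding sequence by type IIS restriction cloning. The "GG3" designation suggests one defined position in a set of such intron modules, but the record gives neither the enzyme nor the overhangs used.

No promoter, coding sequence or 3' UTR for worm expression is present. The plasmid serves as a building block for transgenes with PATC-rich introns, intended to reduce silencing in the C. elegans germline, for example when they are expressed from simple extrachromosomal arrays.
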