Features (pLannotate 1.2.2; 9 found; start..end, strand, type, name):
    121..213     +  CDS            lacI (fragment): lac repressor; lacI; The lac repressor binds to the lac operator to inhibit transcription in E. coli. This inhibition can be relieved by adding lactose or isopropyl-β-D-thiogalactopyranoside (IPTG).
    268..295     -  terminator     rrnB T2 terminator: transcription terminator T2 from the E. coli rrnB gene
    427..470     +  terminator     rrnB T1 terminator: Escherichia coli rrnB; transcription terminator T1 from the E. coli rrnB gene
    517..553     -  CDS            lacZα (fragment): LacZα fragment of β-galactosidase; lacZ fragment
    569..668     +  protein_bind   attL1: mutant version of attL; recombination site for the Gateway® LR reaction LR Clonase™
    955..1054    -  protein_bind   attL2: mutant version of attL; recombination site for the Gateway® LR reaction LR Clonase™
   1072..1090    -  promoter       T7 promoter: promoter for bacteriophage T7 RNA polymerase
   1224..2033    +  CDS            KanR: aminoglycoside phosphotransferase; aph(3')-Ia; confers resistance to kanamycin in bacteria or G418 (Geneticin®) in eukaryotes
   2180..2768    +  rep_origin     ori: high-copy-number ColE1/pMB1/pBR322/pUC origin of replication
>Addgene plasmid #159879 | pCFJ2370 - intron GG3 - 250bp | addgene full sequence | sequence record 319153 | Addgene NGS Result
CTTTCCTGCGTTATCCCCTGATTCTGTGGATAACCGTATTACCGCCTTTGAGTGAGCTGATACCGCTCGC
CGCAGCCGAACGACCGAGCGCAGCGAGTCAGTGAGCGAGGAAGCGGAAGAGCGCCCAATACGCAAACCGC
CTCTCCCCGCGCGTTGGCCGATTCATTAATGCAGCTGGCACGACAGGTTTCCCGACTGGAAAGCGGGCAG
TGAGCGCAACGCAATTAATACGCGTACCGCTAGCCAGGAAGAGTTTGTAGAAACGCAAAAAGGCCATCCG
TCAGGATGGCCTTCTGCTTAGTTTGATGCCTGGCAGTTTATGGCGGGCGTCCTGCCCGCCACCCTCCGGG
CCGTTGCTTCACAACGTTCAAATCCGCTCCCGGCGGATTTGTCCTACTCAGGAGAGCGTTCACCGACAAA
CAACAGATAAAACGAAAGGCCCAGTCTTCCGACTGAGCCTTTCGTTTTATTTGATGCCTGGCAGTTCCCT
ACTCTCGCGTTAACGCTAGCATGGATGTTTTCCCAGTCACGACGTTGTAAAACGACGGCCAGTCTTAAGC
TCGGGCCCCAAATAATGATTTTATTTTGACTGATAGTGACCTGTTCGTTGCAACAAATTGATGAGCAATG
CTTTTTTATAATGCCAACTTTGTACAAAAAAGCAGGCTGGTCTCACTTTACGGAGAAAATGCGGAAAATT
GTGAAAAAAAAACACTTTTTTGAATGAAAAATCGAAATTTTTCGTATTTTTTACTGAAAAAATCGGAATT
TTTCGTATTATTTAGTGAAAAAATCGAAAAATGTTATAATTTTTGACGAAATTTATAGCAAAAAATCACA
ATTTTTGCCATTTCTAGTCGTTTTCATTGTAAAAACCAGAAAATTGTATGATTTTGACAGAAAAATTCAA
GAATTTGAGCGTTTTTTAACCAAAAAAAAACTGGTAAAGAGACCACCCAGCTTTCTTGTACAAAGTTGGC
ATTATAAGAAAGCATTGCTTATCAATTTGTTGCAACGAACAGGTCACTATCAGTCAAAATAAAATCATTA
TTTGCCATCCAGCTGATATCCCCTATAGTGAGTCGTATTACATGGTCATAGCTGTTTCCTGGCAGCTCTG
GCCCGTGTCTCAAAATCTCTGATGTTACATTGCACAAGATAAAAATATATCATCATGAACAATAAAACTG
TCTGCTTACATAAACAGTAATACAAGGGGTGTTATGAGCCATATTCAACGGGAAACGTCGAGGCCGCGAT
TAAATTCCAACATGGATGCTGATTTATATGGGTATAAATGGGCTCGCGATAATGTCGGGCAATCAGGTGC
GACAATCTATCGCTTGTATGGGAAGCCCGATGCGCCAGAGTTGTTTCTGAAACATGGCAAAGGTAGCGTT
GCCAATGATGTTACAGATGAGATGGTCAGACTAAACTGGCTGACGGAATTTATGCCTCTTCCGACCATCA
AGCATTTTATCCGTACTCCTGATGATGCATGGTTACTCACCACTGCGATCCCCGGAAAAACAGCATTCCA
GGTATTAGAAGAATATCCTGATTCAGGTGAAAATATTGTTGATGCGCTGGCAGTGTTCCTGCGCCGGTTG
CATTCGATTCCTGTTTGTAATTGTCCTTTTAACAGCGATCGCGTATTTCGCCTCGCTCAGGCGCAATCAC
GAATGAATAACGGTTTGGTTGATGCGAGTGATTTTGATGACGAGCGTAATGGCTGGCCTGTTGAACAAGT
CTGGAAAGAAATGCATAAACTTTTGCCATTCTCACCGGATTCAGTCGTCACTCATGGTGATTTCTCACTT
GATAACCTTATTTTTGACGAGGGGAAATTAATAGGTTGTATTGATGTTGGACGAGTCGGAATCGCAGACC
GATACCAGGATCTTGCCATCCTATGGAACTGCCTCGGTGAGTTTTCTCCTTCATTACAGAAACGGCTTTT
TCAAAAATATGGTATTGATAATCCTGATATGAATAAATTGCAGTTTCATTTGATGCTCGATGAGTTTTTC
TAATCAGAATTGGTTAATTGGTTGTAACACTGGCAGAGCATTACGCTGACTTGACGGGACGGCGCAAGCT
CATGACCAAAATCCCTTAACGTGAGTTACGCGTCGTTCCACTGAGCGTCAGACCCCGTAGAAAAGATCAA
AGGATCTTCTTGAGATCCTTTTTTTCTGCGCGTAATCTGCTGCTTGCAAACAAAAAAACCACCGCTACCA
GCGGTGGTTTGTTTGCCGGATCAAGAGCTACCAACTCTTTTTCCGAAGGTAACTGGCTTCAGCAGAGCGC
AGATACCAAATACTGTTCTTCTAGTGTAGCCGTAGTTAGGCCACCACTTCAAGAACTCTGTAGCACCGCC
TACATACCTCGCTCTGCTAATCCTGTTACCAGTGGCTGCTGCCAGTGGCGATAAGTCGTGTCTTACCGGG
TTGGACTCAAGACGATAGTTACCGGATAAGGCGCAGCGGTCGGGCTGAACGGGGGGTTCGTGCACACAGC
CCAGCTTGGAGCGAACGACCTACACCGAACTGAGATACCTACAGCGTGAGCTATGAGAAAGCGCCACGCT
TCCCGAAGGGAGAAAGGCGGACAGGTATCCGGTAAGCGGCAGGGTCGGAACAGGAGAGCGCACGAGGGAG
CTTCCAGGGGGAAACGCCTGGTATCTTTATAGTCCTGTCGGGTTTCGCCACCTCTGACTTGAGCGTCGAT
TTTTGTGATGCTCGTCAGGGGGGCGGAGCCTATGGAAAAACGCCAGCAACGCGGCCTTTTTACGGTTCCT
GGCCTTTTGCTGGCCTTTTGCTCACATGTT
